Addgene plasmid #53898: TFF2_pCSdest
Depositing lab: Roger Reeves. Depositing organization: Johns Hopkins University and School of Medicine. Publication: Survey of Human Chromosome 21 Gene Expression Effects on Early Development in Danio rerio. Edie S, Zaghloul NA, Leitch CC, Klinedinst DK, Lebron J, Thole JF, McCallion AS, Katsanis N, Reeves RH. G3 (Bethesda). 2018 Jul 2;8(7):2215-2223. doi: 10.1534/g3.118.200144. PubMed 29760202.
Backbone
  Vector backbone: pCSDest
  Backbone manufacturer: Lawson Lab (Addgene Plasmid 22423)
  Backbone size w/o insert (bp): 4095
  Vector type: Mammalian Expression
Growth in bacteria
  Bacterial resistance: Ampicillin, 100 μg/mL
  Growth temperature: 37°C
  Growth strain: Top10
  Copy number: High Copy
Gene/Insert
  Gene/Insert name: TFF2
  Species: H. sapiens (human)
  Insert size (bp): 390
  Entrez Gene: TFF2 (a.k.a. SML1, SP)
  Promoter: SP6 and CMV
  Cloning method: Gateway Cloning
  Sequencing primers: 5′ CMV-F; 3′ EBV-Rev
Terms and licenses: Academic/Nonprofit Terms; Industry Terms
Depositor comments: BC032820
How to cite: TFF2_pCSdest was a gift from Roger Reeves (Addgene plasmid # 53898 ; http://n2t.net/addgene:53898 ; RRID:Addgene_53898)
