[The description below was written by a language model from this plasmid's Addgene catalogue record.]
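Description:
TFF2_pCSdest is an expression clone of human TFF2 (trefoil factor 2, also known as SML1 or SP) in the pCSDest backbone, a Gateway destination vector of about 4.1 kb derived from the pCS2-type family. The roughly 390 bp insert was introduced by Gateway recombination, so the coding sequence is expected to be flanked by the att site scars left by that reaction. A depositor comment gives what appears to be a cDNA clone accession as the likely source of the insert. The plasmid is catalogued as a mammalian expression vector, is maintained at high copy number in E. coli and is selected with ampicillin. No feature table is supplied, so the origin of replication, polyadenylation signal and any tags are not stated in the record.

Two promoters are listed upstream of the insert, CMV and SP6, and together they give the construct a dual purpose. The CMV promoter drives constitutive RNA polymerase II transcription in vertebrate cells after transfection or DNA injection. The SP6 phage promoter allows in vitro transcription of mRNA from the same template, which is the usual route for producing synthetic message for embryo microinjection.

The associated publication surveyed the effects of expressing human chromosome 21 genes on early zebrafish (Danio rerio) development. This clone therefore appears to be one member of a set of chromosome 21 gene clones built in a common vector, used to test whether overexpressing an individual gene produces developmental phenotypes. It could also serve as a general TFF2 expression plasmid for cultured cells.
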