>Addgene plasmid #53898 | TFF2_pCSdest | addgene partial sequence | sequence record 153900 | EBV-rev 5'-GTGGTTTGTCCAAACTCATC-3'
ACTCACTATAGTTCTAGAGGCTCGAGAGGATCACCACTTTGTACAAGAAAGCTGGGTTTTAGTAATGGCA
GTCTTCCACAGACTTCGGGAAGAAGCACCAGGGCACTTCAAAGATGAAGTTGGAGAAGCAGCACTTCCGA
GAGGCGCATTCCTCGGGGCTGATGCCCGGGTAGCCACAGTTTCTTCGGTCTGAGACCTCCATGACGCACT
GATCCGACTCTTGCTTTGGGAGGGGGTGGAAACACCAGGGGACCCCAGTGACACTGGAGTCGAAACAGCA
TCCATTGTCAAAACACTGGTCACTGGTGATTCCAGGGAAGCCGCAGTTCGTCCTGTTATGGGGGCTCAGC
CTGGAGCACTGGCAGGGGGAGGGTTTCTCACTCCCCGCCAGGGCACATAGCCCCAGGACGAGGAGCGCTG
CCAGGAGCTGGGCGTCTCGCCGTCCCATGGTGCCTGCTTTTTTGTACAAACTTGTGATCCTTGAATTCGA
ATCGATGGGATCCTGCAAAAAGAACAAGTAGCTTGTATTCTATAGTGTCACCTAAATCAAGCTTGCTCCG
ACGTCCCCAGGCAGAATGGCGGTTCCCTAAACGAGCATTGCTTATATAGACCTCCCATTAGGCACGCCTA
CCGCCCATTTACGTCAATGGAACGCCCATTTGCGTCATTGCCCCTCCCCATTGACGTCAATGGGGATGTA
CTTGGCAGCCATCGCGGGCCATTTACCGCCATTGACGTCAATGGGAGTACTGCCAATGTACCCTGGCGTA
CTTCCAATAGTAATGTACTTGCCAAGTTACTATTAATAGATATTGATGTACTGCCAAGTGGGCCATTTAC
CGTCATTGACGTCAATAGG
