>Addgene plasmid #53898 | TFF2_pCSdest | addgene partial sequence | sequence record 153901 | CMV-F 5'-CGCAAATGGGCGGTAGGCGTG-3'
ACCGCCATTCTGCCTGGGGACGTCGGAGCAAGCTTGATTTAGGTGACACTATAGAATACAAGCTACTTGT
TCTTTTTGCAGGATCCCATCGATTCGAATTCAAGGATCACAAGTTTGTACAAAAAAGCAGGCACCATGGG
ACGGCGAGACGCCCAGCTCCTGGCAGCGCTCCTCGTCCTGGGGCTATGTGCCCTGGCGGGGAGTGAGAAA
CCCTCCCCCTGCCAGTGCTCCAGGCTGAGCCCCCATAACAGGACGAACTGCGGCTTCCCTGGAATCACCA
GTGACCAGTGTTTTGACAATGGATGCTGTTTCGACTCCAGTGTCACTGGGGTCCCCTGGTGTTTCCACCC
CCTCCCAAAGCAAGAGTCGGATCAGTGCGTCATGGAGGTCTCAGACCGAAGAAACTGTGGCTACCCGGGC
ATCAGCCCCGAGGAATGCGCCTCTCGGAAGTGCTGCTTCTCCAACTTCATCTTTGAAGTGCCCTGGTGCT
TCTTCCCGAAGTCTGTGGAAGACTGCCATTACTAAAACCCAGCTTTCTTGTACAAAGTGGTGATCCTCTC
GAGCCTCTAGAACTATAGTGAGTCGTATTACGTAGATCCAGACATGATAAGATACATTGATGAGTTTGGA
CAAACCACAACTAGAATGCAGTGAAAAAAATGCTTTATTTGTGAAATTTGTGATGCTATTGCTTTATTTG
TAACCATTATAAGCTGCAATAAACAAGTTAACAACAACAATTGCATTCATTTTATGTTTCAGGTTCAGG
